Addgene plasmid #177069: pEPQD1CB0784
Purpose: MoClo Level 1, position 1, transcriptional unit for transient expression of P19 suppressor of gene silencing from Tomato Bushy Stunt Virus driven by nos promoter
Depositing lab: Nicola Patron. Depositing organization: Earlham Institute. Publication: Reconstitution of monoterpene indole alkaloid biosynthesis in genome engineered Nicotiana benthamiana. Dudley QM, Jo S, Guerrero DAS, Chhetry M, Smedley MA, Harwood WA, Sherden NH, O'Connor SE, Caputi L, Patron NJ. Commun Biol. 2022 Sep 10;5(1):949. doi: 10.1038/s42003-022-03904-w. PubMed 36088516.
Backbone
  Vector backbone: pICH47732
  Vector type: Synthetic Biology
Growth in bacteria
  Bacterial resistance: Ampicillin, 100 μg/mL
  Growth temperature: 37°C
  Growth strain: DH5alpha
  Copy number: High Copy
Gene/Insert
  Gene/Insert name: P19 suppressor of gene silencing from Tomato Bushy Stunt Virus (alt name: P1_nosP-TMV-P19-nosterm)
  Species: Other
  Cloning method: Restriction Enzyme; 5′ cloning site Unknown (unknown if destroyed); 3′ cloning site Unknown (unknown if destroyed)
  Sequencing primers: 5′ CTGGTGGCAGGATATATTGTGGTG; 3′ GAACCCTGTGGTTGGCATGCACATAC
Terms and licenses: Academic/Nonprofit Terms; Industry Terms: Not Available to Industry
How to cite: pEPQD1CB0784 was a gift from Nicola Patron (Addgene plasmid # 177069 ; http://n2t.net/addgene:177069 ; RRID:Addgene_177069)
