[The description below was written by a language model from this plasmid's Addgene catalogue record and pLannotate feature annotations shown in this document.]
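Description:
pEPQD1CB0784 is a MoClo (Golden Gate modular cloning) Level 1, position 1 plasmid built in the pICH47732 acceptor backbone. It is a 5,510 nt binary-type vector intended for Agrobacterium-mediated transient expression in plants. The backbone carries two replication systems. A high-copy ColE1/pUC-type origin supports propagation in E. coli. The broad-host-range incP oriV, together with its initiator gene trfA, allows maintenance in Agrobacterium. Selection in bacteria is by ampicillin/carbenicillin resistance from the β-lactamase gene under its native promoter. A short TetR fragment annotated next to trfA appears to be a non-functional backbone remnant.

The payload sits between the nopaline-type left and right T-DNA border repeats, which delimit the DNA transferred into plant cells. It is a single transcriptional unit. The nopaline synthase (nos) promoter drives the P19 coding sequence from Tomato bushy stunt virus, which is preceded by the tobacco mosaic virus Ω 5′ leader acting as a translational enhancer and followed by the nos terminator and polyadenylation signal. P19 binds short interfering RNA duplexes with high affinity and so suppresses post-transcriptional gene silencing, a plant defence that otherwise limits accumulation of transgene transcripts.

No plant selectable marker is annotated within the T-DNA, which fits its stated transient use. The plasmid can be co-infiltrated with other expression constructs to boost and prolong their expression. As a position 1 Level 1 module, it can also be assembled with further transcriptional units into multigene Level 2 constructs. It was deposited in connection with work reconstituting monoterpene indole alkaloid biosynthesis in Nicotiana benthamiana. The record does not state the specific cloning sites used.
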