Features (pLannotate 1.2.2; 12 found; start..end, strand, type, name):
    272..296     +  misc_feature   LB T-DNA repeat: left border repeat from nopaline C58 T-DNA
    481..660     +  promoter       NOS promoter: nopaline synthase promoter
    696..751     +  misc_feature   TMV Ω: translational enhancer from the tobacco mosaic virus 5'-leader sequence (Gallie et al., 1988)
    753..1268    +  CDS            P19_TBSVC: Experimental evidence at protein level: Swiss-Prot protein existence level 1. Acts as a suppressor of RNA-mediated gene silencing, also known as post-transcriptional gene silencing (PTGS), a mechanism of plant viral defense that limits the accumulation of viral RNAs. Binds to short interfering RNAs (siRNAs) with high affinity. Acts as a molecular caliper to specifically select siRNAs based on the length of the duplex region of the RNA (By similarity). From Tomato bushy stunt virus (strain Cherry) (TBSV).
   1284..1536    +  terminator     NOS terminator: nopaline synthase terminator and poly(A) signal
   1584..1608    +  misc_feature   RB T-DNA repeat: right border repeat from nopaline C58 T-DNA
   1720..1740    -  CDS            TetR (fragment): tetracycline resistance regulatory protein; tetR
   1767..2912    -  CDS            trfA: TRFA_ECOLX - Experimental evidence at protein level: Swiss-Prot protein existence level 1. Also involved in plasmid copy number control, promoting intermolecular coupling of protein bound iterons at oriV, which inhibits replication initiation. From Escherichia coli.
   3248..3836    -  rep_origin     ori: high-copy-number ColE1/pMB1/pBR322/pUC origin of replication
   4007..4867    -  CDS            AmpR: β-lactamase; bla; confers resistance to ampicillin, carbenicillin, and related antibiotics
   4868..4972    -  promoter       AmpR promoter: bla
   5059..180     -  rep_origin     oriV (across the origin): incP origin of replication
>Addgene plasmid #177069 | pEPQD1CB0784 | addgene full sequence | sequence record 349531 | Addgene NGS Result
GCCCCTCAAGTGTCAACGTCCGCCCCTCATCTGTCAGTGAGGGCCAAGTTTTCCGCGAGGTATCCACAAC
GCCGGCGGCCGCGGTGTCTCGCACACGGCTTCGACGGCGTTTCTGGCGCGTTTGCAGGGCCATAGACGGC
CGCCAGCCCAGCGGCGAGGGCAACCAGCCCGGTGAGCGTCGCAAAGGAGATCCTGATCTGACTGATGGGC
TGCCTGTATCGAGTGGTGATTTTGTGCCGAGCTGCCGGTCGGGGAGCTGTTGGCTGGCTGGTGGCAGGAT
ATATTGTGGTGTAAACAAATTGACGCTTAGACAACTTAATAACACATTGCGGACGTTTTTAATGTACTGG
GGTGGATGCAGTGGGCCCCACTCTGTGAAGACAATGCCGAATTCGGATCCGGAGAGCGGAGAATTAAGGG
AGTCACGTTATGACCCCCGCCGATGACGCGGGACAAGCCGTTTTACGTTTGGAACTGACAGAACCGCAAC
GTTGAAGGAGCCACTCAGCCGCGGGTTTCTGGAGTTTAATGAGCTAAGCACATACGTCAGAAACCATTAT
TGCGCGTTCAAAAGTCGCCTAAGGTCACTATCAGCTAGCAAATATTTCTTGTCAAAAATGCTCCACTGAC
GTTCCATAAATTCCCCTCGGTATCCAATTAGAGTCTCATATTCACTCTCATACTGTATTTTTACAACAAT
TACCAACAACAACAAACAACAAACAACATTACAATTACTATTTACAATTACAATGGAACGAGCTATACAA
GGAAACGATGCTAGGGAACAAGCTTATGGTGAACGTTGGAATGGAGGATCAGGAAGTTCCACTTCTCCCT
TCAAACTTCCTGACGAAAGTCCGAGTTGGACTGAGTGGCGGCTACATAACGATGAGACTATTTCGAATCA
AGATAATCCCCTTGGTTTCAAGGAAAGCTGGGGTTTCGGGAAAGTTGTATTTAAGAGATATCTCAGATAC
GACGGGACGGAAACTTCACTGCACAGAGTCCTTGGATCTTGGACGGGAGATTCGGTTAACTATGCAGCAT
CTCGATTTCTCGGTTTCGACCAGATCGGATGTACCTATAGTATTCGGTTTCGAGGAGTTAGTGTCACCAT
TTCTGGAGGGTCGCGAACTCTTCAGCATCTCAGTGAAATGGCAATTCGGTCTAAGCAAGAACTGCTACAG
CTTACCCCAGTCAAAGTGGAAAGTGATGTATCAAGAGGATGCCCTGAAGGTGTTGAAACCTTCGAAGAAG
AAAGCGAGTAAGCTTGTCAAGCAGATCGTTCAAACATTTGGCAATAAAGTTTCTTAAGATTGAATCCTGT
TGCCGGTCTTGCGATGATTATCATATAATTTCTGTTGAATTACGTTAAGCATGTAATAATTAACATGTAA
TGCATGACGTTATTTATGAGATGGGTTTTTATGATTAGAGTCCCGCAATTATACATTTAATACGCGATAG
AAAACAAAATATAGCGCGCAAACTAGGATAAATTATCGCGCGCGGTGTCATCTATGTTACTAGATCGACG
CTGCAATTGTCTTCTGCACGAAGTGGTTTAAACTATCAGTGTTTGACAGGATATATTGGCGGGTAAACCT
AAGAGAAAAGAGCGTTTATTAGAATAATCGGATATTTAAAAGGGCGTGAAAAGGTTTATCCGTTCGTCCA
TTTGTATGTGCATGCCAACCACAGGGTTCCCCAGATCAGGCGCTGGCTGCTGAACCCCCAGCCGGAACTG
ACCCCACAAGGCCCTAGCGTTTGCAATGCACCAGGTCATCATTGACCCAGGCGTGTTCCACCAGGCCGCT
GCCTCGCAACTCTTCGCAGGCTTCGCCGACCTGCTCGCGCCACTTCTTCACGCGGGTGGAATCCGATCCG
CACATGAGGCGGAAGGTTTCCAGCTTGAGCGGGTACGGCTCCCGGTGCGAGCTGAAATAGTCGAACATCC
GTCGGGCCGTCGGCGACAGCTTGCGGTACTTCTCCCATATGAATTTCGTGTAGTGGTCGCCAGCAAACAG
CACGACGATTTCCTCGTCGATCAGGACCTGGCAACGGGACGTTTTCTTGCCACGGTCCAGGACGCGGAAG
CGGTGCAGCAGCGACACCGATTCCAGGTGCCCAACGCGGTCGGACGTGAAGCCCATCGCCGTCGCCTGTA
GGCGCGACAGGCATTCCTCGGCCTTCGTGTAATACCGGCCATTGATCGACCAGCCCAGGTCCTGGCAAAG
CTCGTAGAACGTGAAGGTGATCGGCTCGCCGATAGGGGTGCGCTTCGCGTACTCCAACACCTGCTGCCAC
ACCAGTTCGTCATCGTCGGCCCGCAGCTCGACGCCGGTGTAGGTGATCTTCACGTCCTTGTTGACGTGGA
AAATGACCTTGTTTTGCAGCGCCTCGCGCGGGATTTTCTTGTTGCGCGTGGTGAACAGGGCAGAGCGGGC
CGTGTCGTTTGGCATCGCTCGCATCGTGTCCGGCCACGGCGCAATATCGAACAAGGAAAGCTGCATTTCC
TTGATCTGCTGCTTCGTGTGTTTCAGCAACGCGGCCTGCTTGGCCTCGCTGACCTGTTTTGCCAGGTCCT
CGCCGGCGGTTTTTCGCTTCTTGGTCGTCATAGTTCCTCGCGTGTCGATGGTCATCGACTTCGCCAAACC
TGCCGCCTCCTGTTCAAGACGACGCGAACGCTCCACGGCGGCCGATGGCGCGGGCAGGGCAGGGGGAGCC
AGTTGCACGCTGTCGCGCTCGATCTTGGCCGTAGCTTGCTGGACCATCGAGCCGACGGACTGGAAGGTTT
CGCGGGGCGCACGCATGACGGTGCGGCTTGCGATGGTTTCGGCATCCTCGGCGGAAAACCCCGCGTCGAT
CAGTTCTTGCCTGTATGCCTTCCGGTCAAACGTCCGATTCATTCACCCTCCTTGCGGGATTGCCCCGACT
CACGCCGGGGCAATGTGCCCTTATTCCTGATTTGACCCGCCTGGTGCCTTGGTGTCCAGATAATCCACCT
TATCGGCAATGAAGTCGGTCCCGTAGACCGTCTGGCCGTCCTTCTCGTACTTGGTATTCCGAATCTTGCC
CTGCACGAATACCAGCGACCCCTTGCCCAAATACTTGCCGTGGGCCTCGGCCTGAGAGCCAAAACACTTG
ATGCGGAAGAAGTCGGTGCGCTCCTGCTTGTCGCCGGCATCGTTGCGCCACATCTAGGATCTGCCAGGAA
CCGTAAAAAGGCCGCGTTGCTGGCGTTTTTCCATAGGCTCCGCCCCCCTGACGAGCATCACAAAAATCGA
CGCTCAAGTCAGAGGTGGCGAAACCCGACAGGACTATAAAGATACCAGGCGTTTCCCCCTGGAAGCTCCC
TCGTGCGCTCTCCTGTTCCGACCCTGCCGCTTACCGGATACCTGTCCGCCTTTCTCCCTTCGGGAAGCGT
GGCGCTTTCTCATAGCTCACGCTGTAGGTATCTCAGTTCGGTGTAGGTCGTTCGCTCCAAGCTGGGCTGT
GTGCACGAACCCCCCGTTCAGCCCGACCGCTGCGCCTTATCCGGTAACTATCGTCTTGAGTCCAACCCGG
TAAGACACGACTTATCGCCACTGGCAGCAGCCACTGGTAACAGGATTAGCAGAGCGAGGTATGTAGGCGG
TGCTACAGAGTTCTTGAAGTGGTGGCCTAACTACGGCTACACTAGAAGAACAGTATTTGGTATCTGCGCT
CTGCTGAAGCCAGTTACCTTCGGAAAAAGAGTTGGTAGCTCTTGATCCGGCAAACAAACCACCGCTGGTA
GCGGTGGTTTTTTTGTTTGCAAGCAGCAGATTACGCGCAGAAAAAAAGGATCTCAAGAAGATCCTTTGAT
CTTTTCTACGGGGTCTGACGCTCAGTGGAACGAAAACTCACGTTAAGGGATTTTGGTCATGAGATTATCA
AAAAGGATCTTCACCTAGATCCTTTTAAATTAAAAATGAAGTTTTAAATCAATCTAAAGTATATATGAGT
AAACTTGGTCTGACAGTTACCAATGCTTAATCAGTGAGGCACCTATCTCAGCGATCTGTCTATTTCGTTC
ATCCATAGTTGCCTGACTCCCCGTCGTGTAGATAACTACGATACGGGAGGGCTTACCATCTGGCCCCAGT
GCTGCAATGATACCGCGAGAACCACGCTCACCGGCTCCAGATTTATCAGCAATAAACCAGCCAGCCGGAA
GGGCCGAGCGCAGAAGTGGTCCTGCAACTTTATCCGCCTCCATCCAGTCTATTAATTGTTGCCGGGAAGC
TAGAGTAAGTAGTTCGCCAGTTAATAGTTTGCGCAACGTTGTTGCCATTGCTACAGGCATCGTGGTGTCA
CGCTCGTCGTTTGGTATGGCTTCATTCAGCTCCGGTTCCCAACGATCAAGGCGAGTTACATGATCCCCCA
TGTTGTGCAAAAAAGCGGTTAGCTCCTTCGGTCCTCCGATCGTTGTCAGAAGTAAGTTGGCCGCAGTGTT
ATCACTCATGGTTATGGCAGCACTGCATAATTCTCTTACTGTCATGCCATCCGTAAGATGCTTTTCTGTG
ACTGGTGAGTACTCAACCAAGTCATTCTGAGAATAGTGTATGCGGCGACCGAGTTGCTCTTGCCCGGCGT
CAATACGGGATAATACCGCGCCACATAGCAGAACTTTAAAAGTGCTCATCATTGGAAAACGTTCTTCGGG
GCGAAAACTCTCAAGGATCTTACCGCTGTTGAGATCCAGTTCGATGTAACCCACTCGTGCACCCAACTGA
TCTTCAGCATCTTTTACTTTCACCAGCGTTTCTGGGTGAGCAAAAACAGGAAGGCAAAATGCCGCAAAAA
AGGGAATAAGGGCGACACGGAAATGTTGAATACTCATACTCTTCCTTTTTCAATATTATTGAAGCATTTA
TCAAGGTTATTGTCTCATGAGCGGATACATATTTGAATGTATTTAGAAAAATAAACAAATAGGGGTTCCG
CGCACGAATTGGCCAGCGCTGCCATTTTTGGGGTGAGGCCGTTCGCGGCCGAGGGGCGCAGCCCCTGGGG
GGATGGGAGGCCCGCGTTAGCGGGCCGGGAGGGTTCGAGAAGGGGGGGCACCCCCCTTCGGCGTGCGCGG
TCACGCGCACAGGGCGCAGCCCTGGTTAAAAACAAGGTTTATAAATATTGGTTTAAAAGCAGGTTAAAAG
ACAGGTTAGCGGTGGCCGAAAAACGGGCGGAAACCCTTGCAAATGCTGGATTTTCTGCCTGTGGACAGCC
CCTCAAATGTCAATAGGTGCGCCCCTCATCTGTCAGCACTCTGCCCCTCAAGTGTCAAGGATCGCGCCCC
TCATCTGTCAGTAGTCGCGCCCCTCAAGTGTCAATACCGCAGGGCACTTATCCCCAGGCTTGTCCACATC
ATCTGTGGGAAACTCGCGTAAAATCAGGCGTTTTCGCCGATTTGCGAGGCTGGCCAGCTCCACGTCGCCG
GCCGAAATCGAGCCTGCCCCTCATCTGTCAACGCCGCGCCGGGTGAGTCG
